Addgene plasmid #236785: MCUaaaa-Flag-pLYS1
Purpose: MCU tetrameric fusion. Only the initial MCU has a mitochondrial targeting sequence.
Depositing lab: Dipayan Chaudhuri. Depositing organization: University of Utah. Publication: Mechanism of MCUB-Dependent Inhibition of Mitochondrial Calcium Uptake. Rai NK, Eberhardt DR, Balynas AM, MacEwen MJS, Bratt AR, Sancak Y, Chaudhuri D. J Cell Physiol. 2025 Apr;240(4):e70033. doi: 10.1002/jcp.70033. PubMed 40227803.
Backbone
  Vector backbone: pLYS1
  Backbone size w/o insert (bp): 7327
  Vector type: Mammalian Expression, Lentiviral
  Selectable markers: Puromycin
Growth in bacteria
  Bacterial resistance: Ampicillin, 100 μg/mL
  Growth temperature: Room Temperature
  Growth strain: NEB Stable
  Copy number: High Copy
Gene/Insert
  Gene/Insert name: MCU tetramer (alt name: MCU-MCU-MCU-MCU)
  Species: H. sapiens (human)
  Insert size (bp): 3903
  Entrez Gene: MCU (a.k.a. C10orf42, CCDC109A, HsMCU)
  Promoter: CMV
  Tag / fusion protein: FLAG (C terminal on insert)
  Cloning method: Gibson Cloning
Terms and licenses: Academic/Nonprofit Terms; Industry Terms: Not Available to Industry
Depositor comments: Please visit https://doi.org/10.1101/2024.11.25.625228 for bioRxiv preprint.
How to cite: MCUaaaa-Flag-pLYS1 was a gift from Dipayan Chaudhuri (Addgene plasmid # 236785 ; http://n2t.net/addgene:236785 ; RRID:Addgene_236785)
