[The description below was written by a language model from this plasmid's Addgene catalogue record and pLannotate feature annotations shown in this document.]
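Description:
MCUaaaa-Flag-pLYS1 is a third-generation-style, self-inactivating HIV-1 lentiviral expression plasmid built on the pLYS1 backbone for expression in mammalian cells. It is propagated in E. coli through a high-copy ColE1/pUC origin with ampicillin selection (AmpR), and it also carries an f1 origin, an SV40 origin and remnants of a lac/T7/T3 cloning region. The viral portion comprises an RSV promoter driving a truncated 5' LTR, the Ψ packaging signal with a partial gag sequence, the Rev response element, a cPPT/CTS and a ΔU3 3' LTR followed by an SV40 polyadenylation signal. These elements allow the genome to be packaged when helper functions are supplied in trans, and they leave an integrated provirus with inactive LTR promoters. A residual U6 promoter fragment sits just upstream of the expression cassette.

The payload is a roughly 3.9 kb concatemer of four human MCU (mitochondrial calcium uniporter) coding units joined in frame and transcribed from the CMV enhancer/promoter, with a C-terminal FLAG tag on the final unit. The feature table shows a longer first MCU segment followed by three shorter copies. This fits the depositor's note that only the first protomer retains the mitochondrial targeting sequence, so the whole polypeptide is imported as a single chain. The gaps between annotated copies presumably hold linkers, but the record does not describe them. Downstream, a human PGK promoter drives puromycin N-acetyltransferase for selection of transduced cells. Linking four subunits fixes the composition of the tetrameric channel pore. The associated study concerns how MCUB inhibits mitochondrial calcium uptake, so this all-MCU tetramer probably serves as a defined-stoichiometry construct, although the record does not spell out its exact experimental role.
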