Features (pLannotate 1.2.2; 32 found; start..end, strand, type, name):
    131..334     +  promoter       CMV promoter: human cytomegalovirus (CMV) immediate early promoter
    429..1415    +  CDS            MCU (fragment): MCU_HUMAN - Also known as C10orf42 From Homo sapiens (Human).
   1515..2348    +  CDS            MCU (fragment): MCU_HUMAN - Also known as C10orf42 From Homo sapiens (Human).
   2445..3275    +  CDS            MCU (fragment): MCU_HUMAN - Also known as C10orf42 From Homo sapiens (Human).
   3372..4202    +  CDS            MCU (fragment): MCU_HUMAN - Also known as C10orf42 From Homo sapiens (Human).
   4257..4280    +  CDS            FLAG: FLAG® epitope tag, followed by an enterokinase cleavage site
   4331..4448    +  misc_feature   cPPT/CTS: central polypurine tract and central termination sequence of HIV-1
   4497..5007    +  promoter       hPGK promoter: human phosphoglycerate kinase 1 promoter
   5029..5628    +  CDS            PuroR: puromycin N-acetyltransferase; pac from Streptomyces alboniger; confers resistance to puromycin
   5671..5754    +  CDS            nef (fragment): NEF_HV1Z2 - Experimental evidence at protein level: Swiss-Prot protein existence level 1. Extracellular Nef protein targets CD4(+) T-lymphocytes for apoptosis by interacting with CXCR4 surface receptors. From Human immunodeficiency virus type 1 group M subtype D (isolate Z2/CDC-Z34) (HIV-1).
   5756..5989    +  LTR            3' LTR (ΔU3): self-inactivating 3' long terminal repeat (LTR) from HIV-1
   6061..6182    +  polyA_signal   SV40 poly(A) signal: SV40 polyadenylation signal
   6222..6357    +  rep_origin     SV40 ori: SV40 origin of replication
   6378..6396    -  promoter       T7 promoter: promoter for bacteriophage T7 RNA polymerase
   6404..6559    +  CDS            lacZα (fragment): LacZα fragment of β-galactosidase; lacZ fragment
   6564..6992    +  rep_origin     f1 ori (sequence partly withheld): f1 bacteriophage origin of replication; arrow indicates direction of (+) strand synthesis
   7045..7149    +  promoter       AmpR promoter: bla
   7150..8010    +  CDS            AmpR: β-lactamase; bla; confers resistance to ampicillin, carbenicillin, and related antibiotics
   8181..8769    +  rep_origin     ori: high-copy-number ColE1/pMB1/pBR322/pUC origin of replication
   8952..9044    +  CDS            lacI (fragment): lac repressor; lacI; The lac repressor binds to the lac operator to inhibit transcription in E. coli. This inhibition can be relieved by adding lactose or isopropyl-β-D-thiogalactopyranoside (IPTG).
   9057..9078    +  protein_bind   CAP binding site: CAP binding activates transcription in the presence of cAMP. E. coli catabolite activator protein
   9093..9123    +  promoter       lac promoter: promoter for the E. coli lac operon
   9127..9149    +  protein_bind   lac operator (fragment): The lac repressor binds to the lac operator to inhibit transcription in E. coli. This inhibition can be relieved by adding lactose or isopropyl-β-D-thiogalactopyranoside (IPTG). lac repressor encoded by lacI
   9192..9210    +  promoter       T3 promoter: promoter for bacteriophage T3 RNA polymerase
   9238..9464    +  promoter       RSV promoter: Rous sarcoma virus enhancer/promoter
   9465..9645    +  LTR            5' LTR (truncated): truncated 5' long terminal repeat (LTR) from HIV-1
   9692..9817    +  misc_feature   HIV-1 Ψ: packaging signal of human immunodeficiency virus type 1
   9801..10164   +  CDS            HIV-1 gag (fragment): gag protein from human immunodeficiency virus 1; gag
  10310..10543   +  misc_feature   RRE: The Rev response element (RRE) of HIV-1 allows for Rev-dependent mRNA export from the nucleus to the cytoplasm.
  10920..11020   +  CDS            Rev (fragment): human immunodeficiency virus 1 (HIV-1) Rev protein; rev; enhances nuclear export of unspliced and incompletely spliced viral mRNAs
  11070..5       +  promoter       U6 promoter (fragment) (across the origin): RNA polymerase III promoter for human U6 snRNA
  11244..130     +  enhancer       CMV enhancer (fragment) (across the origin): human cytomegalovirus immediate early enhancer; contains an 18-bp deletion relative to the standard CMV enhancer
>Addgene plasmid #236785 | MCUaaaa-Flag-pLYS1 | addgene full sequence | sequence record 472415 | Addgene NGS Result
TATGCCAAGTACGCCCCCTATTGACGTCAATGACGGTAAATGGCCCGCCTGGCATTATGCCCAGTACATG
ACCTTATGGGACTTTCCTACTTGGCAGTACATCTACGTATTAGTCATCGCTATTACCATGGTGATGCGGT
TTTGGCAGTACATCAATGGGCGTGGATAGCGGTTTGACTCACGGGGATTTCCAAGTCTCCACCCCATTGA
CGTCAATGGGAGTTTGTTTTGGCACCAAAATCAACGGGACTTTCCAAAATGTCGTAACAACTCCGCCCCA
TTGACGCAAATGGGCGGTAGGCGTGTACGGTGGGAGGTCTATATAAGCAGAGCTGGTTTAGTGAACCGTC
AGATCCGCTAGCATGGCGGCCGCCGCAGGTAGATCGCTCCTGCTGCTCCTCTCCTCTCGGGGCGGCGGCG
GCGGGGGCGCCGGCGGCTGCGGGGCGCTGACTGCCGGCTGCTTCCCTGGGCTGGGCGTCAGCCGCCACCG
GCAGCAGCAGCACCACCGGACGGTACACCAGAGGATCGCTTCCTGGCAGAATTTGGGAGCTGTTTATTGC
AGCACTGTTGTGCCCTCTGATGATGTTACAGTGGTTTATCAAAATGGGTTACCTGTGATATCTGTGAGGC
TACCATCCCGGCGTGAACGCTGTCAGTTCACACTCAAGCCTATCTCTGACTCTGTTGGTGTATTTTTACG
ACAACTGCAAGAAGAGGATCGGGGAATTGACAGAGTTGCTATCTATTCACCAGATGGTGTTCGCGTTGCT
GCTTCAACAGGAATAGACCTCCTCCTCCTTGATGACTTTAAGCTGGTCATTAATGACTTAACATACCACG
TACGACCACCAAAAAGAGACCTCTTAAGTCATGAAAATGCAGCAACGCTGAATGATGTAAAGACATTGGT
CCAGCAACTATACACCACACTGTGCATTGAGCAGCACCAGTTAAACAAGGAAAGGGAGCTTATTGAAAGA
CTAGAGGATCTCAAAGAGCAGCTGGCTCCCCTGGAAAAGGTACGAATTGAGATTAGCAGAAAAGCTGAGA
AGAGGACCACTTTGGTGCTATGGGGTGGCCTTGCCTACATGGCCACACAGTTTGGCATTTTGGCCCGGCT
TACCTGGTGGGAATATTCCTGGGACATCATGGAGCCAGTAACATACTTCATCACTTATGGAAGTGCCATG
GCAATGTATGCATATTTTGTAATGACACGCCAGGAATATGTTTATCCAGAAGCCAGAGACAGACAATACT
TACTATTTTTCCATAAAGGAGCCAAAAAGTCACGTTTTGACCTAGAGAAATACAATCAACTCAAGGATGC
AATTGCTCAGGCAGAAATGGACCTTAAGAGACTGAGAGACCCATTACAAGTACATCTGCCTCTCCGACAA
ATTGGTGAAAAAGATTCTAGTCTCGAGCTGCCTACAGCTAATGGCGACGGCGGAGCACTGGCTCTGGATT
CTCTGACAGTTCTTGGCGCTGGCGGCAACAACGCCAACGATGTCGACGTGACAGTGGTGTACCAGAATGG
CCTGCCTGTGATCTCTGTGCGGCTGCCTAGTCGGAGAGAGCGGTGCCAGTTTACCCTGAAGCCTATCAGC
GATAGCGTGGGCGTGTTCCTGCGGCAGCTGCAAGAGGAAGATCGGGGCATTGACAGAGTGGCCATCTACA
GCCCTGACGGCGTTAGAGTGGCTGCCAGCACAGGCATTGATCTGCTGCTGCTGGACGACTTCAAGCTGGT
CATCAACGACCTGACCTACCACGTGCGGCCTCCAAAGAGAGATCTGCTGAGCCACGAGAACGCCGCCACA
CTGAACGACGTGAAAACCCTGGTGCAGCAGCTGTACACCACACTGTGCATCGAGCAGCACCAGCTGAACA
AAGAGCGCGAGCTGATCGAGCGGCTGGAAGATCTGAAAGAGCAGCTGGCCCCTCTGGAAAAAGTGCGGAT
CGAGATCAGCCGGAAGGCCGAGAAGAGAACCACACTGGTTCTGTGGGGCGGACTGGCCTATATGGCCACA
CAGTTTGGCATCCTGGCCAGACTGACTTGGTGGGAGTACAGCTGGGACATCATGGAACCCGTGACCTACT
TCATCACCTACGGCAGCGCTATGGCTATGTACGCCTACTTCGTGATGACCCGGCAAGAGTACGTGTACCC
CGAGGCCAGAGACAGACAGTACCTGCTGTTCTTCCACAAGGGCGCCAAGAAGTCCAGATTCGACCTGGAA
AAGTACAACCAGCTCAAGGACGCAATCGCCCAGGCCGAGATGGACCTGAAGAGACTGAGAGATCCCCTGC
AAGTGCATCTGCCCCTGAGACAGATCGGCGAGAAGGATGGATCCCTTCCCACCGCAAATGGTGATGGGGG
AGCCTTGGCTCTCGATTCCCTGACTGTTCTTGGTGCGGGCGGGAATAATGCGAATGATGGTACCGTGACA
GTTGTGTACCAGAATGGCTTGCCTGTCATTTCAGTGCGATTGCCAAGTCGCAGAGAGCGATGCCAGTTCA
CTCTGAAGCCTATCAGTGACTCCGTCGGTGTGTTTCTCCGGCAGCTGCAAGAAGAGGACCGGGGGATCGA
CCGGGTCGCAATTTATAGCCCTGATGGAGTTCGCGTAGCTGCGTCTACTGGCATTGACCTCTTGTTGCTG
GACGATTTCAAGCTGGTAATCAATGATCTGACCTATCATGTCCGCCCTCCTAAGAGGGATTTGCTTTCCC
ATGAAAACGCGGCGACCCTCAATGACGTAAAGACCCTTGTTCAACAGCTTTACACGACGTTGTGCATCGA
ACAGCACCAACTTAATAAGGAGCGGGAACTCATTGAGAGACTGGAGGATTTGAAGGAACAACTTGCTCCG
TTGGAAAAGGTCCGGATAGAAATTTCACGAAAGGCAGAGAAGCGGACGACGTTGGTCCTCTGGGGAGGAC
TGGCATATATGGCCACACAGTTCGGTATACTCGCTAGGTTGACCTGGTGGGAATATTCATGGGATATTAT
GGAGCCCGTTACGTACTTCATAACATACGGCAGCGCAATGGCAATGTACGCTTATTTTGTAATGACGAGG
CAGGAATACGTATATCCGGAAGCGCGGGACCGACAATACTTGCTCTTCTTCCACAAGGGTGCGAAAAAGA
GTAGGTTTGACCTCGAAAAGTATAATCAGCTTAAGGATGCCATTGCCCAAGCGGAGATGGACCTTAAACG
CTTGAGAGATCCCTTGCAAGTACACTTGCCTCTCCGGCAAATTGGAGAGAAGGATACCGGTCTGCCAACT
GCCAATGGAGATGGCGGTGCCCTGGCCCTGGACAGCCTCACCGTGCTCGGAGCCGGAGGCAATAACGCTA
ATGATCTGCAGGTAACTGTGGTATATCAAAACGGTCTCCCAGTGATCTCGGTGCGGCTGCCGAGCCGCCG
AGAGCGGTGTCAGTTCACGCTCAAGCCAATAAGCGATTCGGTAGGTGTATTCTTGCGACAACTCCAGGAA
GAGGACAGGGGAATTGATCGTGTGGCTATCTACTCGCCCGATGGTGTTCGTGTGGCTGCCAGTACAGGCA
TTGACCTGCTCCTCCTCGACGATTTTAAACTGGTGATTAACGATTTGACCTACCATGTACGCCCCCCCAA
ACGTGATCTCCTGTCGCACGAGAATGCAGCAACGTTGAACGATGTCAAGACATTGGTACAACAGCTGTAC
ACGACCTTGTGCATTGAGCAACACCAGCTCAATAAAGAAAGGGAGCTCATCGAACGCTTGGAAGACTTGA
AGGAACAGCTGGCTCCGTTGGAGAAGGTGAGGATAGAAATCAGCCGGAAAGCCGAAAAGCGGACGACACT
CGTTCTGTGGGGTGGCCTGGCATATATGGCGACCCAGTTCGGTATTCTCGCACGACTGACGTGGTGGGAA
TATAGTTGGGATATCATGGAACCTGTGACGTACTTTATCACTTATGGCTCCGCTATGGCTATGTATGCAT
ACTTTGTAATGACACGTCAGGAGTACGTCTATCCTGAAGCCCGAGACAGGCAATATCTGCTCTTTTTCCA
CAAAGGCGCCAAAAAGTCCCGGTTCGATCTCGAAAAGTACAATCAGTTGAAAGATGCTATCGCGCAAGCG
GAGATGGACCTGAAACGGCTCCGCGATCCTCTCCAGGTCCACCTGCCCTTGCGGCAGATAGGTGAGAAGG
ATTCTAGAGGTGGATCTGGTGGATCTGGTGGATCTGGTGGATCTGGTGGATCTATGGATTACAAGGATGA
CGATGACAAGTAAGGTACCGAATTCTCGACCTCGAGACAAATGGCAGTATTCATCCACAATTTTAAAAGA
AAAGGGGGGATTGGGGGGTACAGTGCAGGGGAAAGAATAGTAGACATAATAGCAACAGACATACAAACTA
AAGAATTACAAAAACAAATTACAAAAATTCAAAATTTTCGGGTTTATTACAGGGACAGCAGAGATCCACT
TTGGCCGCGGCTCGAGGGGGTTGGGGTTGCGCCTTTTCCAAGGCAGCCCTGGGTTTGCGCAGGGACGCGG
CTGCTCTGGGCGTGGTTCCGGGAAACGCAGCGGCGCCGACCCTGGGTCTCGCACATTCTTCACGTCCGTT
CGCAGCGTCACCCGGATCTTCGCCGCTACCCTTGTGGGCCCCCCGGCGACGCTTCCTGCTCCGCCCCTAA
GTCGGGAAGGTTCCTTGCGGTTCGCGGCGTGCCGGACGTGACAAACGGAAGCCGCACGTCTCACTAGTAC
CCTCGCAGACGGACAGCGCCAGGGAGCAATGGCAGCGCGCCGACCGCGATGGGCTGTGGCCAATAGCGGC
TGCTCAGCAGGGCGCGCCGAGAGCAGCGGCCGGGAAGGGGCGGTGCGGGAGGCGGGGTGTGGGGCGGTAG
TGTGGGCCCTGTTCCTGCCCGCGCGGTGTTCCGCATTCTGCAAGCCTCCGGAGCGCACGTCGGCAGTCGG
CTCCCTCGTTGACCGAATCACCGACCTCTCTCCCCAGGGGGATCCACCGGAGCTTACCATGACCGAGTAC
AAGCCCACGGTGCGCCTCGCCACCCGCGACGACGTCCCCAGGGCCGTACGCACCCTCGCCGCCGCGTTCG
CCGACTACCCCGCCACGCGCCACACCGTCGATCCGGACCGCCACATCGAGCGGGTCACCGAGCTGCAAGA
ACTCTTCCTCACGCGCGTCGGGCTCGACATCGGCAAGGTGTGGGTCGCGGACGACGGCGCCGCGGTGGCG
GTCTGGACCACGCCGGAGAGCGTCGAAGCGGGGGCGGTGTTCGCCGAGATCGGCCCGCGCATGGCCGAGT
TGAGCGGTTCCCGGCTGGCCGCGCAGCAACAGATGGAAGGCCTCCTGGCGCCGCACCGGCCCAAGGAGCC
CGCGTGGTTCCTGGCCACCGTCGGCGTCTCGCCCGACCACCAGGGCAAGGGTCTGGGCAGCGCCGTCGTG
CTCCCCGGAGTGGAGGCGGCCGAGCGCGCCGGGGTGCCCGCCTTCCTGGAGACCTCCGCGCCCCGCAACC
TCCCCTTCTACGAGCGGCTCGGCTTCACCGTCACCGCCGACGTCGAGGTGCCCGAAGGACCGCGCACCTG
GTGCATGACCCGCAAGCCCGGTGCCTGACGCCCGCCCCACGACCCGCAGCGCCCGACCGAAAGGAGCGCA
CGACCCCATGCATCGGTACCTTTAAGACCAATGACTTACAAGGCAGCTGTAGATCTTAGCCACTTTTTAA
AAGAAAAGGGGGGACTGGAAGGGCTAATTCACTCCCAACGAAGACAAGATCTGCTTTTTGCTTGTACTGG
GTCTCTCTGGTTAGACCAGATCTGAGCCTGGGAGCTCTCTGGCTAACTAGGGAACCCACTGCTTAAGCCT
CAATAAAGCTTGCCTTGAGTGCTTCAAGTAGTGTGTGCCCGTCTGTTGTGTGACTCTGGTAACTAGAGAT
CCCTCAGACCCTTTTAGTCAGTGTGGAAAATCTCTAGCAGTAGTAGTTCATGTCATCTTATTATTCAGTA
TTTATAACTTGCAAAGAAATGAATATCAGAGAGTGAGAGGAACTTGTTTATTGCAGCTTATAATGGTTAC
AAATAAAGCAATAGCATCACAAATTTCACAAATAAAGCATTTTTTTCACTGCATTCTAGTTGTGGTTTGT
CCAAACTCATCAATGTATCTTATCATGTCTGGCTCTAGCTATCCCGCCCCTAACTCCGCCCATCCCGCCC
CTAACTCCGCCCAGTTCCGCCCATTCTCCGCCCCATGGCTGACTAATTTTTTTTATTTATGCAGAGGCCG
AGGCCGCCTCGGCCTCTGAGCTATTCCAGAAGTAGTGAGGAGGCTTTTTTGGAGGCCTAGGGACGTACCC
AATTCGCCCTATAGTGAGTCGTATTACGCGCGCTCACTGGCCGTCGTTTTACAACGTCGTGACTGGGAAA
ACCCTGGCGTTACCCAACTTAATCGCCTTGCAGCACATCCCCCTTTCGCCAGCTGGCGTAATAGCGAAGA
GGCCCGCACCGATCGCCCTTCCCAACAGTTGCGCAGCCTGAATGGCGAATGGG
[124 nt withheld, positions 6564-6687]
C
[91 nt withheld, positions 6689-6779]
A
[49 nt withheld, positions 6781-6829]
CCTTTGACGTTGGAGTCCACGTTCTTT
[37 nt withheld, positions 6857-6893]
ACCCTATCTCGGTCTATTCTTTTGATTTATAAGGGATTTTGCCGATTTCGGCCTATTGGTTAAAAAATGA
GCTGATTTAACAAAAATTTAACGCGAATTTTAACAAAATATTAACGCTTACAATTTAGGTGGCACTTTTC
GGGGAAATGTGCGCGGAACCCCTATTTGTTTATTTTTCTAAATACATTCAAATATGTATCCGCTCATGAG
ACAATAACCCTGATAAATGCTTCAATAATATTGAAAAAGGAAGAGTATGAGTATTCAACATTTCCGTGTC
GCCCTTATTCCCTTTTTTGCGGCATTTTGCCTTCCTGTTTTTGCTCACCCAGAAACGCTGGTGAAAGTAA
AAGATGCTGAAGATCAGTTGGGTGCACGAGTGGGTTACATCGAACTGGATCTCAACAGCGGTAAGATCCT
TGAGAGTTTTCGCCCCGAAGAACGTTTTCCAATGATGAGCACTTTTAAAGTTCTGCTATGTGGCGCGGTA
TTATCCCGTATTGACGCCGGGCAAGAGCAACTCGGTCGCCGCATACACTATTCTCAGAATGACTTGGTTG
AGTACTCACCAGTCACAGAAAAGCATCTTACGGATGGCATGACAGTAAGAGAATTATGCAGTGCTGCCAT
AACCATGAGTGATAACACTGCGGCCAACTTACTTCTGACAACGATCGGAGGACCGAAGGAGCTAACCGCT
TTTTTGCACAACATGGGGGATCATGTAACTCGCCTTGATCGTTGGGAACCGGAGCTGAATGAAGCCATAC
CAAACGACGAGCGTGACACCACGATGCCTGTAGCAATGGCAACAACGTTGCGCAAACTATTAACTGGCGA
ACTACTTACTCTAGCTTCCCGGCAACAATTAATAGACTGGATGGAGGCGGATAAAGTTGCAGGACCACTT
CTGCGCTCGGCCCTTCCGGCTGGCTGGTTTATTGCTGATAAATCTGGAGCCGGTGAGCGTGGGTCTCGCG
GTATCATTGCAGCACTGGGGCCAGATGGTAAGCCCTCCCGTATCGTAGTTATCTACACGACGGGGAGTCA
GGCAACTATGGATGAACGAAATAGACAGATCGCTGAGATAGGTGCCTCACTGATTAAGCATTGGTAACTG
TCAGACCAAGTTTACTCATATATACTTTAGATTGATTTAAAACTTCATTTTTAATTTAAAAGGATCTAGG
TGAAGATCCTTTTTGATAATCTCATGACCAAAATCCCTTAACGTGAGTTTTCGTTCCACTGAGCGTCAGA
CCCCGTAGAAAAGATCAAAGGATCTTCTTGAGATCCTTTTTTTCTGCGCGTAATCTGCTGCTTGCAAACA
AAAAAACCACCGCTACCAGCGGTGGTTTGTTTGCCGGATCAAGAGCTACCAACTCTTTTTCCGAAGGTAA
CTGGCTTCAGCAGAGCGCAGATACCAAATACTGTTCTTCTAGTGTAGCCGTAGTTAGGCCACCACTTCAA
GAACTCTGTAGCACCGCCTACATACCTCGCTCTGCTAATCCTGTTACCAGTGGCTGCTGCCAGTGGCGAT
AAGTCGTGTCTTACCGGGTTGGACTCAAGACGATAGTTACCGGATAAGGCGCAGCGGTCGGGCTGAACGG
GGGGTTCGTGCACACAGCCCAGCTTGGAGCGAACGACCTACACCGAACTGAGATACCTACAGCGTGAGCT
ATGAGAAAGCGCCACGCTTCCCGAAGGGAGAAAGGCGGACAGGTATCCGGTAAGCGGCAGGGTCGGAACA
GGAGAGCGCACGAGGGAGCTTCCAGGGGGAAACGCCTGGTATCTTTATAGTCCTGTCGGGTTTCGCCACC
TCTGACTTGAGCGTCGATTTTTGTGATGCTCGTCAGGGGGGCGGAGCCTATGGAAAAACGCCAGCAACGC
GGCCTTTTTACGGTTCCTGGCCTTTTGCTGGCCTTTTGCTCACATGTTCTTTCCTGCGTTATCCCCTGAT
TCTGTGGATAACCGTATTACCGCCTTTGAGTGAGCTGATACCGCTCGCCGCAGCCGAACGACCGAGCGCA
GCGAGTCAGTGAGCGAGGAAGCGGAAGAGCGCCCAATACGCAAACCGCCTCTCCCCGCGCGTTGGCCGAT
TCATTAATGCAGCTGGCACGACAGGTTTCCCGACTGGAAAGCGGGCAGTGAGCGCAACGCAATTAATGTG
AGTTAGCTCACTCATTAGGCACCCCAGGCTTTACACTTTATGCTTCCGGCTCGTATGTTGTGTGGAATTG
TGAGCGGATAACAATTTCACACAGGAAACAGCTATGACCATGATTACGCCAAGCGCGCAATTAACCCTCA
CTAAAGGGAACAAAAGCTGGAGCTGCAAGCTTAATGTAGTCTTATGCAATACTCTTGTAGTCTTGCAACA
TGGTAACGATGAGTTAGCAACATGCCTTACAAGGAGAGAAAAAGCACCGTGCATGCCGATTGGTGGAAGT
AAGGTGGTACGATCGTGCCTTATTAGGAAGGCAACAGACGGGTCTGACATGGATTGGACGAACCACTGAA
TTGCCGCATTGCAGAGATATTGTATTTAAGTGCCTAGCTCGATACATAAACGGGTCTCTCTGGTTAGACC
AGATCTGAGCCTGGGAGCTCTCTGGCTAACTAGGGAACCCACTGCTTAAGCCTCAATAAAGCTTGCCTTG
AGTGCTTCAAGTAGTGTGTGCCCGTCTGTTGTGTGACTCTGGTAACTAGAGATCCCTCAGACCCTTTTAG
TCAGTGTGGAAAATCTCTAGCAGTGGCGCCCGAACAGGGACTTGAAAGCGAAAGGGAAACCAGAGGAGCT
CTCTCGACGCAGGACTCGGCTTGCTGAAGCGCGCACGGCAAGAGGCGAGGGGCGGCGACTGGTGAGTACG
CCAAAAATTTTGACTAGCGGAGGCTAGAAGGAGAGAGATGGGTGCGAGAGCGTCAGTATTAAGCGGGGGA
GAATTAGATCGCGATGGGAAAAAATTCGGTTAAGGCCAGGGGGAAAGAAAAAATATAAATTAAAACATAT
AGTATGGGCAAGCAGGGAGCTAGAACGATTCGCAGTTAATCCTGGCCTGTTAGAAACATCAGAAGGCTGT
AGACAAATACTGGGACAGCTACAACCATCCCTTCAGACAGGATCAGAAGAACTTAGATCATTATATAATA
CAGTAGCAACCCTCTATTGTGTGCATCAAAGGATAGAGATAAAAGACACCAAGGAAGCTTTAGACAAGAT
AGAGGAAGAGCAAAACAAAAGTAAGACCACCGCACAGCAAGCGGCCGCTGATCTTCAGACCTGGAGGAGG
AGATATGAGGGACAATTGGAGAAGTGAATTATATAAATATAAAGTAGTAAAAATTGAACCATTAGGAGTA
GCACCCACCAAGGCAAAGAGAAGAGTGGTGCAGAGAGAAAAAAGAGCAGTGGGAATAGGAGCTTTGTTCC
TTGGGTTCTTGGGAGCAGCAGGAAGCACTATGGGCGCAGCGTCAATGACGCTGACGGTACAGGCCAGACA
ATTATTGTCTGGTATAGTGCAGCAGCAGAACAATTTGCTGAGGGCTATTGAGGCGCAACAGCATCTGTTG
CAACTCACAGTCTGGGGCATCAAGCAGCTCCAGGCAAGAATCCTGGCTGTGGAAAGATACCTAAAGGATC
AACAGCTCCTGGGGATTTGGGGTTGCTCTGGAAAACTCATTTGCACCACTGCTGTGCCTTGGAATGCTAG
TTGGAGTAATAAATCTCTGGAACAGATTTGGAATCACACGACCTGGATGGAGTGGGACAGAGAAATTAAC
AATTACACAAGCTTAATACACTCCTTAATTGAAGAATCGCAAAACCAGCAAGAAAAGAATGAACAAGAAT
TATTGGAATTAGATAAATGGGCAAGTTTGTGGAATTGGTTTAACATAACAAATTGGCTGTGGTATATAAA
ATTATTCATAATGATAGTAGGAGGCTTGGTAGGTTTAAGAATAGTTTTTGCTGTACTTTCTATAGTGAAT
AGAGTTAGGCAGGGATATTCACCATTATCGTTTCAGACCCACCTCCCAACCCCGAGGGGACCCGACAGGC
CCGAAGGAATAGAAGAAGAAGGTGGAGAGAGAGACAGAGACAGATCCATTCGATTAGTGAACGGATCTCG
ACGGTATCGATCACGAGACTAGCCTCGAGCGGCCGCCCCCTTCACCGAGGGCCTATTTCCCATGATTCCT
TCATATTTGCATATACGATACAAGGCTGTTAGAGAGATAATTGGAATTAATTTGACTGTAAACACAAAGA
TATTAGTACAAAATACGTGACGTAGAAAGTAATAATTTCTTGGGTAGTTTGCAGTTTTAAAATTATGTTT
TAAAATGGACTATCA
